LOCUS       Exported 6485 bp ds-DNA circular SYN 12-MAY-2021
DEFINITION  mammalian expression of CTLA4-mEos2.
ACCESSION   .
VERSION     .
KEYWORDS    pirespuro2-CTLA4-mEos2
SOURCE      synthetic DNA construct
  ORGANISM  synthetic DNA construct
REFERENCE   1 (bases 1 to 6485)
  AUTHORS   Fricke F, Beaudouin J, Eils R, Heilemann M
  TITLE     One, two or three? Probing the stoichiometry of membrane proteins by
            single-molecule localization microscopy.
  JOURNAL   Sci Rep. 2015 Sep 11;5:14072. doi: 10.1038/srep14072.
  PUBMED    26358640
REFERENCE   2 (bases 1 to 6485)
  AUTHORS   .
  TITLE     Direct Submission
  JOURNAL   Exported May 12, 2021 from SnapGene Server 1.1.58
            http://www.snapgene.com
FEATURES             Location/Qualifiers
     source          1..6485
                     /organism="synthetic DNA construct"
                     /mol_type="other DNA"
     enhancer        11..390
                     /label=CMV enhancer
                     /note="human cytomegalovirus immediate early enhancer"
     promoter        391..594
                     /label=CMV promoter
                     /note="human cytomegalovirus (CMV) immediate early
                     promoter"
     primer_bind     545..565
                     /label=CMV-F
                     /note="Human CMV immediate early promoter, forward primer"
     primer_bind     639..658
                     /label=T7
                     /note="T7 promoter, forward primer"
     promoter        639..657
                     /label=T7 promoter
                     /note="promoter for bacteriophage T7 RNA polymerase"
     regulatory      709..718
                     /regulatory_class="other"
                     /note="vertebrate consensus sequence for strong initiation
                     of translation (Kozak, 1987)"
     intron          2128..2357
                     /label=chimeric intron
                     /note="chimera between introns from adenovirus and
                     immunoglobulin heavy chain genes"
     primer_bind     2340..2359
                     /label=pMT2-F
                     /note="Synthetic intron, forward primer"
     misc_feature    2518..2980
                     /label=IRES
                     /note="internal ribosome entry site (IRES) of the
                     encephalomyocarditis virus (EMCV)"
     primer_bind     complement(2574..2591)
                     /label=IRES reverse
                     /note="IRES internal ribosome entry site, reverse primer.
                     Also called pCDH-rev"
     primer_bind     2801..2820
                     /label=IRES-F
                     /note="IRES internal ribosome entry site, forward primer"
     CDS             3013..3612
                     /codon_start=1
                     /gene="pac from Streptomyces alboniger"
                     /product="puromycin N-acetyltransferase"
                     /label=PuroR
                     /note="confers resistance to puromycin"
                     /translation="MTEYKPTVRLATRDDVPRAVRTLAAAFADYPATRHTVDPDRHIER
                     VTELQELFLTRVGLDIGKVWVADDGAAVAVWTTPESVEAGAVFAEIGPRMAELSGSRLA
                     AQQQMEGLLAPHRPKEPAWFLATVGVSPDHQGKGLGSAVVLPGVEAAERAGVPAFLETS
                     APRNLPFYERLGFTVTADVEVPEGPRTWCMTRKPGA"
     primer_bind     complement(3013..3032)
                     /label=Puro-R
                     /note="Puromycin resistance gene, reverse primer. Also
                     called puro-variant-R"
     primer_bind     3509..3529
                     /label=Puro-F
                     /note="Puromycin resistance gene, forward primer"
     primer_bind     complement(3748..3765)
                     /label=BGH-rev
                     /note="Bovine growth hormone terminator, reverse primer.
                     Also called BGH reverse"
     polyA_signal    3754..3978
                     /label=bGH poly(A) signal
                     /note="bovine growth hormone polyadenylation signal"
     primer_bind     4025..4044
                     /label=EBV-rev
                     /note="SV40 polyA terminator, reverse primer"
     primer_bind     complement(4104..4120)
                     /label=M13 rev
                     /note="common sequencing primer, one of multiple similar
                     variants"
     primer_bind     complement(4104..4120)
                     /label=M13 Reverse
                     /note="In lacZ gene. Also called M13-rev"
     primer_bind     complement(4117..4139)
                     /label=M13/pUC Reverse
                     /note="In lacZ gene"
     protein_bind    4128..4144
                     /label=lac operator
                     /bound_moiety="lac repressor encoded by lacI"
                     /note="The lac repressor binds to the lac operator to
                     inhibit transcription in E. coli. This inhibition can be
                     relieved by adding lactose or
                     isopropyl-beta-D-thiogalactopyranoside (IPTG)."
     promoter        complement(4152..4182)
                     /label=lac promoter
                     /note="promoter for the E. coli lac operon"
     protein_bind    4197..4218
                     /label=CAP binding site
                     /bound_moiety="E. coli catabolite activator protein"
                     /note="CAP binding activates transcription in the presence
                     of cAMP."
     primer_bind     complement(4335..4352)
                     /label=L4440
                     /note="L4440 vector, forward primer"
     rep_origin      complement(4506..5094)
                     /direction=LEFT
                     /label=ori
                     /note="high-copy-number ColE1/pMB1/pBR322/pUC origin of
                     replication"
     primer_bind     complement(4586..4605)
                     /label=pBR322ori-F
                     /note="pBR322 origin, forward primer"
     CDS             complement(5265..6125)
                     /codon_start=1
                     /gene="bla"
                     /product="beta-lactamase"
                     /label=AmpR
                     /note="confers resistance to ampicillin, carbenicillin, and
                     related antibiotics"
                     /translation="MSIQHFRVALIPFFAAFCLPVFAHPETLVKVKDAEDQLGARVGYI
                     ELDLNSGKILESFRPEERFPMMSTFKVLLCGAVLSRIDAGQEQLGRRIHYSQNDLVEYS
                     PVTEKHLTDGMTVRELCSAAITMSDNTAANLLLTTIGGPKELTAFLHNMGDHVTRLDRW
                     EPELNEAIPNDERDTTMPVAMATTLRKLLTGELLTLASRQQLIDWMEADKVAGPLLRSA
                     LPAGWFIADKSGAGERGSRGIIAALGPDGKPSRIVVIYTTGSQATMDERNRQIAEIGAS
                     LIKHW"
     primer_bind     5888..5907
                     /label=Amp-R
                     /note="Ampicillin resistance gene, reverse primer"
     promoter        complement(6126..6230)
                     /gene="bla"
                     /label=AmpR promoter
     primer_bind     complement(6305..6324)
                     /label=pRS-marker
                     /note="pRS vectors, use to sequence yeast selectable
                     marker"
ORIGIN
        1 tatacgcgtt gacattgatt attgactagt tattaatagt aatcaattac ggggtcatta
       61 gttcatagcc catatatgga gttccgcgtt acataactta cggtaaatgg cccgcctggc
      121 tgaccgccca acgacccccg cccattgacg tcaataatga cgtatgttcc catagtaacg
      181 ccaataggga ctttccattg acgtcaatgg gtggagtatt tacggtaaac tgcccacttg
      241 gcagtacatc aagtgtatca tatgccaagt acgcccccta ttgacgtcaa tgacggtaaa
      301 tggcccgcct ggcattatgc ccagtacatg accttatggg actttcctac ttggcagtac
      361 atctacgtat tagtcatcgc tattaccatg gtgatgcggt tttggcagta catcaatggg
      421 cgtggatagc ggtttgactc acggggattt ccaagtctcc accccattga cgtcaatggg
      481 agtttgtttt ggcaccaaaa tcaacgggac tttccaaaat gtcgtaacaa ctccgcccca
      541 ttgacgcaaa tgggcggtag gcgtgtacgg tgggaggtct atataagcag agctctctgg
      601 ctaactagag aacccactgc ttactggctt atcgaaatta atacgactca ctatagggag
      661 acccaagctt ggtaccgagc tcggatcgat atctgcggcc tagctagcgc caccatggct
      721 tgccttggat ttcagcggca caaggctcag ctgaacctgg ctaccaggac ctggccctgc
      781 actctcctgt tttttcttct cttcatccct gtcttctgca aagcaatgca cgtggcccag
      841 cctgctgtgg tactggccag cagccgaggc atcgccagct ttgtgtgtga gtatgcatct
      901 ccaggcaaag ccactgaggt ccgggtgaca gtgcttcggc aggctgacag ccaggtgact
      961 gaagtctgtg cggcaaccta catgatgggg aatgagttga ccttcctaga tgattccatc
     1021 tgcacgggca cctccagtgg aaatcaagtg aacctcacta tccaaggact gagggccatg
     1081 gacacgggac tctacatctg caaggtggag ctcatgtacc caccgccata ctacctgggc
     1141 ataggcaacg gaacccagat ttatgtaatt gatccagaac cgtgcccaga ttctgacttc
     1201 ctcctctgga tccttgcagc agttagttcg gggttgtttt tttatagctt tctcctcaca
     1261 gctgtttctt tgagcaaaat gctaaagaaa agaagccctc ttacaacagg ggtcggaggt
     1321 ggaccggtgc cccagtggga gggattcgct gcgctgctgg caaccccggt cgctactatg
     1381 tctgctatca agccagacat gaagatcaag ttgagaatgg aaggtaacgt taacggtcac
     1441 cacttcgtta tcgacggtga cggtactggt aagccattcg aaggtaagca atctatggac
     1501 ttggaagtta aggaaggtgg tccattgcca ttcgctttcg acatcttgac tactgctttc
     1561 cactacggta acagagtttt cgctaagtac ccagacaaca tccaagacta cttcaagcaa
     1621 tctttcccaa agggttactc ttgggaaaga tctttgactt tcgaagacgg tggtatctgt
     1681 atcgctagaa acgacatcac tatggaaggt gacactttct acaacaaggt tagattctac
     1741 ggtactaact tcccagctaa cggtccagtt atgcaaaaga agactttgaa gtgggaacca
     1801 tctactgaaa agatgtacgt tagagacggt gttttgactg gtgacatcca catggctttg
     1861 ttgttggaag gtaacgctca ctacagatgt gacttcagaa ctacttacaa ggctaaggaa
     1921 aagggtgtta agttgccagg ttaccacttc gttgaccact gtatcgaaat cttgtctcac
     1981 gacaaggact acaacaaggt taagttgtac gaacacgctg ttgctcactc tggtttgcca
     2041 gacaacgcta gaagataaag cggccgcata gataactgat ccagtgtgct ggaattaatt
     2101 cgctgtctgc gagggccagc tgttggggtg agtactccct ctcaaaagcg ggcatgactt
     2161 ctgcgctaag attgtcagtt tccaaaaacg aggaggattt gatattcacc tggcccgcgg
     2221 tgatgccttt gagggtggcc gcgtccatct ggtcagaaaa gacaatcttt ttgttgtcaa
     2281 gcttgaggtg tggcaggctt gagatctggc catacacttg agtgacaatg acatccactt
     2341 tgcctttctc tccacaggtg tccactccca ggtccaactg caggtcgagc atgcatctag
     2401 ggcggccaat tccgcccctc nnncccctaa cgttactggc cgaagccgct tggaataagg
     2461 ccggtgtgcg tttgtctata tgttattttc caccatattg ccgtcttttg gcaatgtgag
     2521 ggcccggaaa cctggccctg tcttcttgac gagcattcct aggggtcttt cccctctcgc
     2581 caaaggaatg caaggtctgt tgaatgtcgt gaaggaagca gttcctctgg aagcttcttg
     2641 aagacaaaca acgtctgtag cgaccctttg caggcagcgg aaccccccac ctggcgacag
     2701 gtgcctctgc ggccaaaagc cacgtgtata agatacacct gcaaaggcgg cacaacccca
     2761 gtgccacgtt gtgagttgga tagttgtgga aagagtcaaa tggctctcct caagcgtatt
     2821 caacaagggg ctgaaggatg cccagaaggt accccattgt atgggatctg atctggggcc
     2881 tcggtgcaca tgctttacat gtgtttagtc gaggttaaaa aaacgtctag gccccccgaa
     2941 ccacggggac gtggttttcc tttgaaaaac acgatgataa gcttgccaca acccacaagg
     3001 agacgacctt ccatgaccga gtacaagccc acggtgcgcc tcgccacccg cgacgacgtc
     3061 ccccgggccg tacgcaccct cgccgccgcg ttcgccgact accccgccac gcgccacacc
     3121 gtcgacccgg accgccacat cgagcgggtc accgagctgc aagaactctt cctcacgcgc
     3181 gtcgggctcg acatcggcaa ggtgtgggtc gcggacgacg gcgccgcggt ggcggtctgg
     3241 accacgccgg agagcgtcga agcgggggcg gtgttcgccg agatcggccc gcgcatggcc
     3301 gagttgagcg gttcccggct ggccgcgcag caacagatgg aaggcctcct ggcgccgcac
     3361 cggcccaagg agcccgcgtg gttcctggcc accgtcggcg tctcgcccga ccaccagggc
     3421 aagggtctgg gcagcgccgt cgtgctcccc ggagtggagg cggccgagcg cgccggggtg
     3481 cccgccttcc tggagacctc cgcgccccgc aacctcccct tctacgagcg gctcggcttc
     3541 accgtcaccg ccgacgtcga ggtgcccgaa ggaccgcgca cctggtgcat gacccgcaag
     3601 cccggtgcct gacgcccgcc ccacgacccg cagcgcccga ccgaaaggag cgcacgaccc
     3661 catggctccg accgaagcca cccggggcgg ccccgccgac cccgcacccg cccccgaggc
     3721 ccaccgactc tagagctcgc tgatcagcct cgactgtgcc ttctagttgc cagccatctg
     3781 ttgtttgccc ctcccccgtg ccttccttga ccctggaagg tgccactccc actgtccttt
     3841 cctaataaaa tgaggaaatt gcatcgcatt gtctgagtag gtgtcattct attctggggg
     3901 gtggggtggg gcaggacagc aagggggagg attgggaaga caatagcagg catgctgggg
     3961 atgcggtggg ctctatggct tctgaggcgg aaagaaccag ctggggctcg agtgcattct
     4021 agttgtggtt tgtccaaact catcaatgta tcttatcatg tctgtatacc gtcgacctct
     4081 agctagagct tggcgtaatc atggtcatag ctgtttcctg tgtgaaattg ttatccgctc
     4141 acaattccac acaacatacg agccggaagc ataaagtgta aagcctgggg tgcctaatga
     4201 gtgagctaac tcacattaat tgcgttgcgc tcactgcccg ctttccagtc gggaaacctg
     4261 tcgtgccagc tgcattaatg aatcggccaa cgcgcgggga gaggcggttt gcgtattggg
     4321 cgctcttccg cttcctcgct cactgactcg ctgcgctcgg tcgttcggct gcggcgagcg
     4381 gtatcagctc actcaaaggc ggtaatacgg ttatccacag aatcagggga taacgcagga
     4441 aagaacatgt gagcaaaagg ccagcaaaag gccaggaacc gtaaaaaggc cgcgttgctg
     4501 gcgtttttcc ataggctccg cccccctgac gagcatcaca aaaatcgacg ctcaagtcag
     4561 aggtggcgaa acccgacagg actataaaga taccaggcgt ttccccctgg aagctccctc
     4621 gtgcgctctc ctgttccgac cctgccgctt accggatacc tgtccgcctt tctcccttcg
     4681 ggaagcgtgg cgctttctca tagctcacgc tgtaggtatc tcagttcggt gtaggtcgtt
     4741 cgctccaagc tgggctgtgt gcacgaaccc cccgttcagc ccgaccgctg cgccttatcc
     4801 ggtaactatc gtcttgagtc caacccggta agacacgact tatcgccact ggcagcagcc
     4861 actggtaaca ggattagcag agcgaggtat gtaggcggtg ctacagagtt cttgaagtgg
     4921 tggcctaact acggctacac tagaagaaca gtatttggta tctgcgctct gctgaagcca
     4981 gttaccttcg gaaaaagagt tggtagctct tgatccggca aacaaaccac cgctggtagc
     5041 ggtggttttt ttgtttgcaa gcagcagatt acgcgcagaa aaaaaggatc tcaagaagat
     5101 cctttgatct tttctacggg gtctgacgct cagtggaacg aaaactcacg ttaagggatt
     5161 ttggtcatga gattatcaaa aaggatcttc acctagatcc ttttaaatta aaaatgaagt
     5221 tttaaatcaa tctaaagtat atatgagtaa acttggtctg acagttacca atgcttaatc
     5281 agtgaggcac ctatctcagc gatctgtcta tttcgttcat ccatagttgc ctgactcccc
     5341 gtcgtgtaga taactacgat acgggagggc ttaccatctg gccccagtgc tgcaatgata
     5401 ccgcgagacc cacgctcacc ggctccagat ttatcagcaa taaaccagcc agccggaagg
     5461 gccgagcgca gaagtggtcc tgcaacttta tccgcctcca tccagtctat taattgttgc
     5521 cgggaagcta gagtaagtag ttcgccagtt aatagtttgc gcaacgttgt tgccattgct
     5581 acaggcatcg tggtgtcacg ctcgtcgttt ggtatggctt cattcagctc cggttcccaa
     5641 cgatcaaggc gagttacatg atcccccatg ttgtgcaaaa aagcggttag ctccttcggt
     5701 cctccgatcg ttgtcagaag taagttggcc gcagtgttat cactcatggt tatggcagca
     5761 ctgcataatt ctcttactgt catgccatcc gtaagatgct tttctgtgac tggtgagtac
     5821 tcaaccaagt cattctgaga atagtgtatg cggcgaccga gttgctcttg cccggcgtca
     5881 atacgggata ataccgcgcc acatagcaga actttaaaag tgctcatcat tggaaaacgt
     5941 tcttcggggc gaaaactctc aaggatctta ccgctgttga gatccagttc gatgtaaccc
     6001 actcgtgcac ccaactgatc ttcagcatct tttactttca ccagcgtttc tgggtgagca
     6061 aaaacaggaa ggcaaaatgc cgcaaaaaag ggaataaggg cgacacggaa atgttgaata
     6121 ctcatactct tcctttttca atattattga agcatttatc agggttattg tctcatgagc
     6181 ggatacatat ttgaatgtat ttagaaaaat aaacaaatag gggttccgcg cacatttccc
     6241 cgaaaagtgc cacctgacgt cgacggatcg ggagatctcc cgatccccta tggtgcactc
     6301 tcagtacaat ctgctctgat gccgcatagt taagccagta tctgctccct gcttgtgtgt
     6361 tggaggtcgc tgagtagtgc gcgagcaaaa tttaagctac aacaaggcaa ggcttgaccg
     6421 acaattgcat gaagaatctg cttagggtta ggcgttttgc gctgcttcgc gatgtacggg
     6481 ccaga
//
