[The description below was written by a language model from this plasmid's Addgene catalogue record and the feature table of its GenBank file.]
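Description:
pirespuro2-CTLA4-mEos2 is a 6,485 bp circular mammalian expression plasmid built on the pIRESpuro2 backbone. It is propagated in E. coli through a high-copy ColE1/pUC-type origin of replication and selected with ampicillin via the beta-lactamase (AmpR) gene and its own promoter. Remnants of a lac promoter/operator region and a T7 promoter just downstream of the CMV promoter are also annotated.

The payload is human CTLA4 fused at its C terminus to mEos2, a photoconvertible fluorescent protein. According to the depositor, the last 23 amino acids of CTLA-4 were removed by PCR to reduce receptor internalization and concentrate the protein at the plasma membrane. Expression is driven by the human CMV immediate-early enhancer and promoter, and a Kozak consensus sequence marks the start of the fusion open reading frame. The feature table does not annotate the CTLA4-mEos2 coding sequence itself, but the unannotated stretch between the Kozak element and the chimeric intron is where it would lie. Downstream, a chimeric adenovirus/immunoglobulin intron precedes an EMCV IRES and the puromycin N-acetyltransferase gene, and the whole unit ends at a bovine growth hormone polyadenylation signal. Because the fusion protein and PuroR are translated from a single bicistronic transcript, puromycin selection enriches for cells that also express CTLA4-mEos2, which helps in generating stable lines.

The associated publication concerns probing the stoichiometry of membrane proteins by single-molecule localization microscopy, which fits the construct's design as a membrane-localized, mEos2-labelled receptor. The cloning sites used for the insert are not recorded.
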