Addgene plasmid #98285: pirespuro2-CTLA4-mEos2
Purpose: mammalian expression of CTLA4-mEos2
Depositing lab: Mike Heilemann. Depositing organization: Goethe-Universitaet Frankfurt am Main. Publication: One, two or three? Probing the stoichiometry of membrane proteins by single-molecule localization microscopy. Fricke F, Beaudouin J, Eils R, Heilemann M. Sci Rep. 2015 Sep 11;5:14072. doi: 10.1038/srep14072. PubMed 26358640.
Backbone
  Vector backbone: pIRESpuro2
  Vector type: Mammalian Expression
Growth in bacteria
  Bacterial resistance: Ampicillin, 100 μg/mL
  Growth temperature: 37°C
  Growth strain: DH5alpha
  Copy number: High Copy
Gene/Insert
  Gene/Insert name: CTLA4
  Species: H. sapiens (human)
  Entrez Gene: CTLA4 (a.k.a. ALPS5, CD, CD152, CELIAC3, CTLA-4, GRD4, GSE, IDDM12)
  Promoter: CMV
  Tag / fusion protein: mEos2 (C terminal on insert)
  Cloning method: Restriction Enzyme; 5′ cloning site unknown (unknown if destroyed); 3′ cloning site unknown (unknown if destroyed)
  Sequencing primers: 5′ CMV-F
Terms and licenses: Academic/Nonprofit Terms; Industry Terms: Not Available to Industry
Depositor comments: From depositor: The last 23 amino acids of CTLA-4 were removed by PCR to reduce the internalization of the receptor and concentrate it at the plasma membrane.
How to cite: pirespuro2-CTLA4-mEos2 was a gift from Mike Heilemann (Addgene plasmid # 98285 ; http://n2t.net/addgene:98285 ; RRID:Addgene_98285)
